>Addgene plasmid #30191 | pSG5-FER | addgene partial sequence | sequence record 37108 | pCAG_F
ATACGACTCACTATAGGGCGAATTCGGATCCGGTGGTGGTGCAAATCAAAGAACTGCTCCTCAGTGGATG
TTGCCTTTACTTCTAGGCCTGTACGGAAGTGTTACTTCTGCTCTAAAAGCTGCTGCAGGGGGGGGGGGGG
GGGG
