>Addgene plasmid #30191 | pSG5-FER | addgene partial sequence | sequence record 38272 | hFER-R 5'-ggccttttcagtttccttcc-3'
GAATTCATTTCTTTTATTAATTGTCTATAGCTGCATTTTAACTTCTCCAATTCTGTTTTGGTAACCTTGA
TCATCTCTGCCTCTATCTGCTGATGAACACCTATGTAACTTTTCTTCACCTGCTGCTTGTCCTTAATCAT
CATGGTGAGCCTGTGTAAAGGTCCAGAGTTCAAGTCCTCTGCATGTGTCTTCATTATCCTACTAAGTTGT
TCTGTCTGCTGAATCATAAGTAGCCAAGACTTGGATACGTTGCTGACATAATTCATTTGGACAGTACTTT
CCTTATCAACTTGATTACAAAGGTTCTGTAAAGTAGATGCATATTCTTTATCACTTTTTATTCTCAGGGC
CATAAATTTCTTTACTGTTTCCAGTAACCGTAATTCCCAGTCTTGCAATTTTAACACTGCTTCATGTGAA
TTCTTCAGGTCACTCCCAAACCCCATTTTGTAAGGCACTGGTTATCCTCCACACTGCACGGCCGTTTCTG
AAGCGTCCTTCACCAAAAGAATTTGGTGAAAAATGAGTAATGTGAACTACAAGATTATTACTAGGTGATC
AGTAACAGTAGGATAGGTATGCGTCATTATTCGAGGGTGTGACCCCCCCCCCCCCCCCCTGNAGCAGCTT
TTANAGCAGAAGTAACACTTCCGTACAGGCCTANAAGTAAAGGCAACATCCACTGAGGAGCAGTTCTTTG
ATTTGCACCACCACCGGATCCGAATTCGCCCTATAGNGAGTCGTATTACAATTCTTTGCCAAAATGATGA
GACAGCNCAATAACCAGCACGTTGCCCAGGAACTGTAGGAAAAANAANAANGCATGAACATGGNTAGCAA
AAGGGCCCGGNTTGGACNCAAANTATTTTATCCNCATCNCNAACA
