[The description below was written by a language model from this plasmid's Addgene catalogue record.]
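Description:
pSG5-FER is a mammalian expression plasmid built on the commercial pSG5 backbone (about 4.1 kb without insert) and carrying the complete coding region of human FER, the fps/fes-related non-receptor tyrosine kinase also known as TYK3 or p94-Fer. The cDNA insert is roughly 2.95 kb and corresponds to the human FER reference transcript. It was placed into the vector's BamHI site by restriction cloning, and both junction sites were destroyed in the process, so the insert cannot be released with BamHI. The plasmid is maintained in E. coli as a high-copy replicon under ampicillin selection. No mammalian selection marker is listed.

The record does not list the regulatory elements or provide a feature table. As generally described, pSG5 drives inserts from the SV40 early promoter, with a rabbit β-globin intron upstream of the cloning site and an SV40 polyadenylation signal downstream. A T7 promoter adjacent to the cloning site also allows in vitro transcription of the insert. This is consistent with the T7 primer being listed for sequencing from the 5′ end. No epitope tag, fusion partner or reporter is recorded, so the construct appears to encode native, untagged full-length kinase.

According to the depositor's notes, FER maps to human chromosome 5q21. The construct is suited to transient overexpression of wild-type human FER in cultured mammalian cells, for example to study its kinase activity, substrates and signalling roles, and it can serve as a source of the full-length cDNA for subcloning or mutagenesis.
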