Addgene plasmid #30191: pSG5-FER
Depositing lab: Nora Heisterkamp. Depositing organization: Children's Hospital Los Angeles. Publication: Isolation and sequence analysis of a novel human tyrosine kinase gene. Hao QL, Heisterkamp N, Groffen J. Mol Cell Biol. 1989 Apr . 9(4):1587-93. PubMed 2725517.
Backbone
  Vector backbone: pSG5
  Backbone manufacturer: Stratagene
  Backbone size w/o insert (bp): 4076
  Vector type: Mammalian Expression
Growth in bacteria
  Bacterial resistance: Ampicillin, 100 μg/mL
  Growth temperature: 37°C
  Growth strain: DH5alpha
  Copy number: High Copy
Gene/Insert
  Gene/Insert name: Fer tyrosine kinase (alt names: FER; Fer (fps/fes related) tyrosine kinase)
  Species: H. sapiens (human)
  Insert size (bp): 2950
  GenBank ID: NM_005246
  Entrez Gene: FER (a.k.a. PPP1R74, TYK3, p94-Fer)
  Cloning method: Restriction Enzyme; 5′ cloning site BamHI (destroyed during cloning); 3′ cloning site BamHI (destroyed during cloning)
  Sequencing primers: 5′ T7
Terms and licenses: Academic/Nonprofit Terms; Industry Terms: Not Available to Industry
Depositor comments: Fer pSG5. Fer is a non-receptor tyrosine kinase located on human chromosome 5q21. Gene ID 2241; HPRD 01491; NM_005246. The construct was put together by Joanne ten Hoeve in 1993 and contains the complete coding region of human Fer.
How to cite: pSG5-FER was a gift from Nora Heisterkamp (Addgene plasmid # 30191 ; http://n2t.net/addgene:30191 ; RRID:Addgene_30191)
